>Addgene plasmid #192827 | pLentiCRISPRv2-sgAAVS1-HepmCherry | addgene full sequence | sequence record 378003 | Addgene NGS Result
TTTAGAAAAATAAACAAATAGGGGTTCCGCGCACATTTCCCCGAAAAGTGCCACCTGACGTCGACGGATC
GGGAGATCTCCCGATCCCCTATGGTGCACTCTCAGTACAATCTGCTCTGATGCCGCATAGTTAAGCCAGT
ATCTGCTCCCTGCTTGTGTGTTGGAGGTCGCTGAGTAGTGCGCGAGCAAAATTTAAGCTACAACAAGGCA
AGGCTTGACCGACAATTGCATGAAGAATCTGCTTAGGGTTAGGCGTTTTGCGCTGCTTCGCGATGTACGG
GCCAGATATACGCGTTGACATTGATTATTGACTAGTTATTAATAGTAATCAATTACGGGGTCATTAGTTC
ATAGCCCATATATGGAGTTCCGCGTTACATAACTTACGGTAAATGGCCCGCCTGGCTGACCGCCCAACGA
CCCCCGCCCATTGACGTCAATAATGACGTATGTTCCCATAGTAACGCCAATAGGGACTTTCCATTGACGT
CAATGGGTGGAGTATTTACGGTAAACTGCCCACTTGGCAGTACATCAAGTGTATCATATGCCAAGTACGC
CCCCTATTGACGTCAATGACGGTAAATGGCCCGCCTGGCATTATGCCCAGTACATGACCTTATGGGACTT
TCCTACTTGGCAGTACATCTACGTATTAGTCATCGCTATTACCATGGTGATGCGGTTTTGGCAGTACATC
AATGGGCGTGGATAGCGGTTTGACTCACGGGGATTTCCAAGTCTCCACCCCATTGACGTCAATGGGAGTT
TGTTTTGGCACCAAAATCAACGGGACTTTCCAAAATGTCGTAACAACTCCGCCCCATTGACGCAAATGGG
CGGTAGGCGTGTACGGTGGGAGGTCTATATAAGCAGCGCGTTTTGCCTGTACTGGGTCTCTCTGGTTAGA
CCAGATCTGAGCCTGGGAGCTCTCTGGCTAACTAGGGAACCCACTGCTTAAGCCTCAATAAAGCTTGCCT
TGAGTGCTTCAAGTAGTGTGTGCCCGTCTGTTGTGTGACTCTGGTAACTAGAGATCCCTCAGACCCTTTT
AGTCAGTGTGGAAAATCTCTAGCAGTGGCGCCCGAACAGGGACTTGAAAGCGAAAGGGAAACCAGAGGAG
CTCTCTCGACGCAGGACTCGGCTTGCTGAAGCGCGCACGGCAAGAGGCGAGGGGCGGCGACTGGTGAGTA
CGCCAAAAATTTTGACTAGCGGAGGCTAGAAGGAGAGAGATGGGTGCGAGAGCGTCAGTATTAAGCGGGG
GAGAATTAGATCGCGATGGGAAAAAATTCGGTTAAGGCCAGGGGGAAAGAAAAAATATAAATTAAAACAT
ATAGTATGGGCAAGCAGGGAGCTAGAACGATTCGCAGTTAATCCTGGCCTGTTAGAAACATCAGAAGGCT
GTAGACAAATACTGGGACAGCTACAACCATCCCTTCAGACAGGATCAGAAGAACTTAGATCATTATATAA
TACAGTAGCAACCCTCTATTGTGTGCATCAAAGGATAGAGATAAAAGACACCAAGGAAGCTTTAGACAAG
ATAGAGGAAGAGCAAAACAAAAGTAAGACCACCGCACAGCAAGCGGCCGCTGATCTTCAGACCTGGAGGA
GGAGATATGAGGGACAATTGGAGAAGTGAATTATATAAATATAAAGTAGTAAAAATTGAACCATTAGGAG
TAGCACCCACCAAGGCAAAGAGAAGAGTGGTGCAGAGAGAAAAAAGAGCAGTGGGAATAGGAGCTTTGTT
CCTTGGGTTCTTGGGAGCAGCAGGAAGCACTATGGGCGCAGCGTCAATGACGCTGACGGTACAGGCCAGA
CAATTATTGTCTGGTATAGTGCAGCAGCAGAACAATTTGCTGAGGGCTATTGAGGCGCAACAGCATCTGT
TGCAACTCACAGTCTGGGGCATCAAGCAGCTCCAGGCAAGAATCCTGGCTGTGGAAAGATACCTAAAGGA
TCAACAGCTCCTGGGGATTTGGGGTTGCTCTGGAAAACTCATTTGCACCACTGCTGTGCCTTGGAATGCT
AGTTGGAGTAATAAATCTCTGGAACAGATTTGGAATCACACGACCTGGATGGAGTGGGACAGAGAAATTA
ACAATTACACAAGCTTAATACACTCCTTAATTGAAGAATCGCAAAACCAGCAAGAAAAGAATGAACAAGA
ATTATTGGAATTAGATAAATGGGCAAGTTTGTGGAATTGGTTTAACATAACAAATTGGCTGTGGTATATA
AAATTATTCATAATGATAGTAGGAGGCTTGGTAGGTTTAAGAATAGTTTTTGCTGTACTTTCTATAGTGA
ATAGAGTTAGGCAGGGATATTCACCATTATCGTTTCAGACCCACCTCCCAACCCCGAGGGGACCCGACAG
GCCCGAAGGAATAGAAGAAGAAGGTGGAGAGAGAGACAGAGACAGATCCATTCGATTAGTGAACGGATCG
GCACTGCGTGCGCCAATTCTGCAGACAAATGGCAGTATTCATCCACAATTTTAAAAGAAAAGGGGGGATT
GGGGGGTACAGTGCAGGGGAAAGAATAGTAGACATAATAGCAACAGACATACAAACTAAAGAATTACAAA
AACAAATTACAAAAATTCAAAATTTTCGGGTTTATTACAGGGACAGCAGAGATCCAGTTTGGTTAATTAA
GGTACCGAGGGCCTATTTCCCATGATTCCTTCATATTTGCATATACGATACAAGGCTGTTAGAGAGATAA
TTAGAATTAATTTGACTGTAAACACAAAGATATTAGTACAAAATACGTGACGTAGAAAGTAATAATTTCT
TGGGTAGTTTGCAGTTTTAAAATTATGTTTTAAAATGGACTATCATATGCTTACCGTAACTTGAAAGTAT
TTCGATTTCTTGGCTTTATATATCTTGTGGAAAGGACGAAACACCGGGGCCACTAGGGACAGGATGTTTA
AGAGCTATGCTGGAAACAGCATAGCAAGTTTAAATAAGGCTAGTCCGTTATCAACTTGAAAAAGTGGCAC
CGAGTCGGTGCTTTTTTGAATTCGCTAGCACCGGCGCGCCGGGGGAGGCTGCTGGTGAATATTAACCAAG
GTCACCCCAGTTATCGGAGGAGCAAACAGGGGCTAAGTCCACACGCGTGGTACCGTCTGTCTGCACATTT
CGTAGAGCGAGTGTTCCGATACTCTAATCTCCCTAGGCAAGGTTCATATTTGTGTAGGTTACTTATTCTC
CTTTTGTTGACTAAGTCAATAATCAGAATCAGCAGGTTTGGAGTCAGCTTGGCAGGGATCAGCAGCCTGG
GTTGGAAGGAGGGGGTATAAAAGCCCCTTCACCAGGAGAAGCCGTCACACAGATCCACAAGCTCCTGACC
GGTTCTAGAGCGCTGCCACCATGGTGAGCAAGGGCGAGGAGGATAACATGGCCATCATCAAGGAGTTCAT
GCGCTTCAAGGTGCACATGGAGGGCTCCGTGAACGGCCACGAGTTCGAGATCGAGGGCGAGGGCGAGGGC
CGCCCCTACGAGGGCACCCAGACCGCCAAGCTGAAGGTGACCAAGGGTGGCCCCCTGCCCTTCGCCTGGG
ACATCCTGTCCCCTCAGTTCATGTACGGCTCCAAGGCCTACGTGAAGCACCCCGCCGACATCCCCGACTA
CTTGAAGCTGTCCTTCCCCGAGGGCTTCAAGTGGGAGCGCGTGATGAACTTCGAGGACGGCGGCGTGGTG
ACCGTGACCCAGGACTCCTCCCTGCAGGACGGCGAGTTCATCTACAAGGTGAAGCTGCGCGGCACCAACT
TCCCCTCCGACGGCCCCGTAATGCAGAAGAAGACCATGGGCTGGGAGGCCTCCTCCGAGCGGATGTACCC
CGAGGACGGCGCCCTGAAGGGCGAGATCAAGCAGAGGCTGAAGCTGAAGGACGGCGGCCACTACGACGCT
GAGGTCAAGACCACCTACAAGGCCAAGAAGCCCGTGCAGCTGCCCGGCGCCTACAACGTCAACATCAAGT
TGGACATCACCTCCCACAACGAGGACTACACCATCGTGGAACAGTACGAACGCGCCGAGGGCCGCCACTC
CACCGGCGGCATGGACGAGCTGTACAAGTAATGAACGCGTTAAGTCGACAATCAACCTCTGGATTACAAA
ATTTGTGAAAGATTGACTGGTATTCTTAACTATGTTGCTCCTTTTACGCTATGTGGATACGCTGCTTTAA
TGCCTTTGTATCATGCTATTGCTTCCCGTATGGCTTTCATTTTCTCCTCCTTGTATAAATCCTGGTTGCT
GTCTCTTTATGAGGAGTTGTGGCCCGTTGTCAGGCAACGTGGCGTGGTGTGCACTGTGTTTGCTGACGCA
ACCCCCACTGGTTGGGGCATTGCCACCACCTGTCAGCTCCTTTCCGGGACTTTCGCTTTCCCCCTCCCTA
TTGCCACGGCGGAACTCATCGCCGCCTGCCTTGCCCGCTGCTGGACAGGGGCTCGGCTGTTGGGCACTGA
CAATTCCGTGGTGTTGTCGGGGAAATCATCGTCCTTTCCTTGGCTGCTCGCCTGTGTTGCCACCTGGATT
CTGCGCGGGACGTCCTTCTGCTACGTCCCTTCGGCCCTCAATCCAGCGGACCTTCCTTCCCGCGGCCTGC
TGCCGGCTCTGCGGCCTCTTCCGCGTCTTCGCCTTCGCCCTCAGACGAGTCGGATCTCCCTTTGGGCCGC
CTCCCCGCGTCGACTTTAAGACCAATGACTTACAAGGCAGCTGTAGATCTTAGCCACTTTTTAAAAGAAA
AGGGGGGACTGGAAGGGCTAATTCACTCCCAACGAAGACAAGATCTGCTTTTTGCTTGTACTGGGTCTCT
CTGGTTAGACCAGATCTGAGCCTGGGAGCTCTCTGGCTAACTAGGGAACCCACTGCTTAAGCCTCAATAA
AGCTTGCCTTGAGTGCTTCAAGTAGTGTGTGCCCGTCTGTTGTGTGACTCTGGTAACTAGAGATCCCTCA
GACCCTTTTAGTCAGTGTGGAAAATCTCTAGCAGGGCCCGTTTAAACCCGCTGATCAGCCTCGACTGTGC
CTTCTAGTTGCCAGCCATCTGTTGTTTGCCCCTCCCCCGTGCCTTCCTTGACCCTGGAAGGTGCCACTCC
CACTGTCCTTTCCTAATAAAATGAGGAAATTGCATCGCATTGTCTGAGTAGGTGTCATTCTATTCTGGGG
GGTGGGGTGGGGCAGGACAGCAAGGGGGAGGATTGGGAAGACAATAGCAGGCATGCTGGGGATGCGGTGG
GCTCTATGGCTTCTGAGGCGGAAAGAACCAGCTGGGGCTCTAGGGGGTATCCCC
[124 nt withheld, positions 5305-5428]
C
[91 nt withheld, positions 5430-5520]
A
[49 nt withheld, positions 5522-5570]
CCTTTGACGTTGGAGTCCACGTTCTTT
[37 nt withheld, positions 5598-5634]
ACCCTATCTCGGTCTATTCTTTTGATTTATAAGGGATTTTGCCGATTTCGGCCTATTGGTTAAAAAATGA
GCTGATTTAACAAAAATTTAACGCGAATTAATTCTGTGGAATGTGTGTCAGTTAGGGTGTGGAAAGTCCC
CAGGCTCCCCAGCAGGCAGAAGTATGCAAAGCATGCATCTCAATTAGTCAGCAACCAGGTGTGGAAAGTC
CCCAGGCTCCCCAGCAGGCAGAAGTATGCAAAGCATGCATCTCAATTAGTCAGCAACCATAGTCCCGCCC
CTAACTCCGCCCATCCCGCCCCTAACTCCGCCCAGTTCCGCCCATTCTCCGCCCCATGGCTGACTAATTT
TTTTTATTTATGCAGAGGCCGAGGCCGCCTCTGCCTCTGAGCTATTCCAGAAGTAGTGAGGAGGCTTTTT
TGGAGGCCTAGGCTTTTGCAAAAAGCTCCCGGGAGCTTGTATATCCATTTTCGGATCTGATCAGCACGTG
TTGACAATTAATCATCGGCATAGTATATCGGCATAGTATAATACGACAAGGTGAGGAACTAAACCATGGC
CAAGTTGACCAGTGCCGTTCCGGTGCTCACCGCGCGCGACGTCGCCGGAGCGGTCGAGTTCTGGACCGAC
CGGCTCGGGTTCTCCCGGGACTTCGTGGAGGACGACTTCGCCGGTGTGGTCCGGGACGACGTGACCCTGT
TCATCAGCGCGGTCCAGGACCAGGTGGTGCCGGACAACACCCTGGCCTGGGTGTGGGTGCGCGGCCTGGA
CGAGCTGTACGCCGAGTGGTCGGAGGTCGTGTCCACGAACTTCCGGGACGCCTCCGGGCCGGCCATGACC
GAGATCGGCGAGCAGCCGTGGGGGCGGGAGTTCGCCCTGCGCGACCCGGCCGGCAACTGCGTGCACTTCG
TGGCCGAGGAGCAGGACTGACACGTGCTACGAGATTTCGATTCCACCGCCGCCTTCTATGAAAGGTTGGG
CTTCGGAATCGTTTTCCGGGACGCCGGCTGGATGATCCTCCAGCGCGGGGATCTCATGCTGGAGTTCTTC
GCCCACCCCAACTTGTTTATTGCAGCTTATAATGGTTACAAATAAAGCAATAGCATCACAAATTTCACAA
ATAAAGCATTTTTTTCACTGCATTCTAGTTGTGGTTTGTCCAAACTCATCAATGTATCTTATCATGTCTG
TATACCGTCGACCTCTAGCTAGAGCTTGGCGTAATCATGGTCATAGCTGTTTCCTGTGTGAAATTGTTAT
CCGCTCACAATTCCACACAACATACGAGCCGGAAGCATAAAGTGTAAAGCCTGGGGTGCCTAATGAGTGA
GCTAACTCACATTAATTGCGTTGCGCTCACTGCCCGCTTTCCAGTCGGGAAACCTGTCGTGCCAGCTGCA
TTAATGAATCGGCCAACGCGCGGGGAGAGGCGGTTTGCGTATTGGGCGCTCTTCCGCTTCCTCGCTCACT
GACTCGCTGCGCTCGGTCGTTCGGCTGCGGCGAGCGGTATCAGCTCACTCAAAGGCGGTAATACGGTTAT
CCACAGAATCAGGGGATAACGCAGGAAAGAACATGTGAGCAAAAGGCCAGCAAAAGGCCAGGAACCGTAA
AAAGGCCGCGTTGCTGGCGTTTTTCCATAGGCTCCGCCCCCCTGACGAGCATCACAAAAATCGACGCTCA
AGTCAGAGGTGGCGAAACCCGACAGGACTATAAAGATACCAGGCGTTTCCCCCTGGAAGCTCCCTCGTGC
GCTCTCCTGTTCCGACCCTGCCGCTTACCGGATACCTGTCCGCCTTTCTCCCTTCGGGAAGCGTGGCGCT
TTCTCATAGCTCACGCTGTAGGTATCTCAGTTCGGTGTAGGTCGTTCGCTCCAAGCTGGGCTGTGTGCAC
GAACCCCCCGTTCAGCCCGACCGCTGCGCCTTATCCGGTAACTATCGTCTTGAGTCCAACCCGGTAAGAC
ACGACTTATCGCCACTGGCAGCAGCCACTGGTAACAGGATTAGCAGAGCGAGGTATGTAGGCGGTGCTAC
AGAGTTCTTGAAGTGGTGGCCTAACTACGGCTACACTAGAAGAACAGTATTTGGTATCTGCGCTCTGCTG
AAGCCAGTTACCTTCGGAAAAAGAGTTGGTAGCTCTTGATCCGGCAAACAAACCACCGCTGGTAGCGGTG
GTTTTTTTGTTTGCAAGCAGCAGATTACGCGCAGAAAAAAAGGATCTCAAGAAGATCCTTTGATCTTTTC
TACGGGGTCTGACGCTCAGTGGAACGAAAACTCACGTTAAGGGATTTTGGTCATGAGATTATCAAAAAGG
ATCTTCACCTAGATCCTTTTAAATTAAAAATGAAGTTTTAAATCAATCTAAAGTATATATGAGTAAACTT
GGTCTGACAGTTACCAATGCTTAATCAGTGAGGCACCTATCTCAGCGATCTGTCTATTTCGTTCATCCAT
AGTTGCCTGACTCCCCGTCGTGTAGATAACTACGATACGGGAGGGCTTACCATCTGGCCCCAGTGCTGCA
ATGATACCGCGAGACCCACGCTCACCGGCTCCAGATTTATCAGCAATAAACCAGCCAGCCGGAAGGGCCG
AGCGCAGAAGTGGTCCTGCAACTTTATCCGCCTCCATCCAGTCTATTAATTGTTGCCGGGAAGCTAGAGT
AAGTAGTTCGCCAGTTAATAGTTTGCGCAACGTTGTTGCCATTGCTACAGGCATCGTGGTGTCACGCTCG
TCGTTTGGTATGGCTTCATTCAGCTCCGGTTCCCAACGATCAAGGCGAGTTACATGATCCCCCATGTTGT
GCAAAAAAGCGGTTAGCTCCTTCGGTCCTCCGATCGTTGTCAGAAGTAAGTTGGCCGCAGTGTTATCACT
CATGGTTATGGCAGCACTGCATAATTCTCTTACTGTCATGCCATCCGTAAGATGCTTTTCTGTGACTGGT
GAGTACTCAACCAAGTCATTCTGAGAATAGTGTATGCGGCGACCGAGTTGCTCTTGCCCGGCGTCAATAC
GGGATAATACCGCGCCACATAGCAGAACTTTAAAAGTGCTCATCATTGGAAAACGTTCTTCGGGGCGAAA
ACTCTCAAGGATCTTACCGCTGTTGAGATCCAGTTCGATGTAACCCACTCGTGCACCCAACTGATCTTCA
GCATCTTTTACTTTCACCAGCGTTTCTGGGTGAGCAAAAACAGGAAGGCAAAATGCCGCAAAAAAGGGAA
TAAGGGCGACACGGAAATGTTGAATACTCATACTCTTCCTTTTTCAATATTATTGAAGCATTTATCAGGG
TTATTGTCTCATGAGCGGATACATATTTGAATGTA
Features (pLannotate 1.2.2; 30 found; start..end, strand, type, name):
     90..142     -  misc_feature   bom (fragment): basis of mobility region from pBR322
    297..676     +  enhancer       CMV enhancer: human cytomegalovirus immediate early enhancer
    677..876     +  promoter       CMV promoter: human cytomegalovirus (CMV) immediate early promoter
    894..1074    +  LTR            5' LTR (truncated): truncated 5' long terminal repeat (LTR) from HIV-1
   1121..1246    +  misc_feature   HIV-1 Ψ: packaging signal of human immunodeficiency virus type 1
   1230..1593    +  CDS            HIV-1 gag (fragment): gag protein from human immunodeficiency virus 1; gag
   1739..1972    +  misc_feature   RRE: The Rev response element (RRE) of HIV-1 allows for Rev-dependent mRNA export from the nucleus to the cytoplasm.
   2349..2449    +  CDS            Rev (fragment): human immunodeficiency virus 1 (HIV-1) Rev protein; rev; enhances nuclear export of unspliced and incompletely spliced viral mRNAs
   2499..2616    +  misc_feature   cPPT/CTS: central polypurine tract and central termination sequence of HIV-1
   2667..2907    +  promoter       U6 promoter: RNA polymerase III promoter for human U6 snRNA
   2954..3021    +  misc_RNA       tracrRNA (fragment): trans-activating CRISPR RNA for the Streptococcus pyogenes CRISPR/Cas9 system
   3381..4088    +  CDS            mCherry: mCherry is a basic (constitutively fluorescent) red fluorescent protein published in 2004, derived from Discosoma sp.. It is reported to be a very rapidly-maturing monomer with low acid sensitivity.
   4110..4698    +  misc_feature   WPRE: woodchuck hepatitis virus posttranscriptional regulatory element
   4749..4768    +  misc_feature   cPPT/CTS (fragment): central polypurine tract and central termination sequence of HIV-1
   4770..5003    +  LTR            3' LTR (ΔU3): self-inactivating 3' long terminal repeat (LTR) from HIV-1
   5035..5259    +  polyA_signal   bGH poly(A) signal: bovine growth hormone polyadenylation signal
   5263..5284    +  promoter       SV40 promoter (fragment): SV40 enhancer and early promoter
   5305..5733    +  rep_origin     f1 ori (sequence partly withheld): f1 bacteriophage origin of replication; arrow indicates direction of (+) strand synthesis
   5747..6076    +  promoter       SV40 promoter: SV40 enhancer and early promoter
   6124..6171    +  promoter       EM7 promoter: synthetic bacterial promoter&nbsp
   6190..6564    +  CDS            BleoR: antibiotic-binding protein; Sh ble from Streptoalloteichus hindustanus; confers resistance to bleomycin, phleomycin, and Zeocin™
   6574..6699    +  CDS            ble (fragment): BLE_KLEPN - Experimental evidence at protein level: Swiss-Prot protein existence level 1. Binding protein with a strong affinity to the bleomycin family of antibiotics. Binds to CL990; an antimitotic-antibiotic compound. From Klebsiella pneumoniae.
   6694..6815    +  polyA_signal   SV40 poly(A) signal: SV40 polyadenylation signal
   6888..6904    -  protein_bind   lac operator: The lac repressor binds to the lac operator to inhibit transcription in E. coli. This inhibition can be relieved by adding lactose or isopropyl-β-D-thiogalactopyranoside (IPTG). lac repressor encoded by lacI
   6912..6942    -  promoter       lac promoter: promoter for the E. coli lac operon
   6957..6978    -  protein_bind   CAP binding site: CAP binding activates transcription in the presence of cAMP. E. coli catabolite activator protein
   6991..7083    -  CDS            lacI (fragment): lac repressor; lacI; The lac repressor binds to the lac operator to inhibit transcription in E. coli. This inhibition can be relieved by adding lactose or isopropyl-β-D-thiogalactopyranoside (IPTG).
   7266..7854    -  rep_origin     ori: high-copy-number ColE1/pMB1/pBR322/pUC origin of replication
   8025..8885    -  CDS            AmpR: β-lactamase; bla; confers resistance to ampicillin, carbenicillin, and related antibiotics
   8886..31      -  promoter       AmpR promoter (across the origin): bla
