[The description below was written by a language model from this plasmid's Addgene catalogue record and pLannotate feature annotations shown in this document.]
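Description:
pLentiCRISPRv2-sgAAVS1-HepmCherry is a third-generation-style, self-inactivating HIV-1 lentiviral transfer plasmid (about 9 kb) built on the pLentiCRISPRv2-Stuffer-HepmCherry backbone. It is propagated in E. coli through a high-copy ColE1/pUC origin with ampicillin resistance (AmpR). The backbone also carries an f1 origin and an SV40/EM7-driven bleomycin/Zeocin resistance cassette that lies outside the LTRs and so is not packaged. Viral genomic RNA is transcribed from a CMV enhancer/promoter fused to a truncated 5' LTR. The packaged region contains the Ψ packaging signal with a gag fragment, the RRE for Rev-dependent nuclear export, the cPPT/CTS, a WPRE to boost transcript expression, and a ΔU3 3' LTR followed by a bGH polyadenylation signal.

The payload has two expression units. A human U6 RNA polymerase III promoter drives an S. pyogenes Cas9-type sgRNA, made up of a spacer and a tracrRNA-derived scaffold, that targets the human AAVS1 locus. Because this guide has no target in the mouse genome, it serves as a non-targeting control in mouse experiments. Downstream, mCherry is expressed from a hepatocyte-specific promoter, described in the record as the HS-CRM8-TTRmin module. This promoter is not annotated in the feature table but presumably occupies the unannotated interval between the sgRNA scaffold and mCherry. Despite the lentiCRISPRv2 name, no Cas9 coding sequence or puromycin marker is annotated, so Cas9 would have to be supplied separately, although the record does not say how. The red reporter marks transduced hepatocytes, and the associated publication title indicates use in CRISPR screening in mouse liver.
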