Addgene plasmid #192827: pLentiCRISPRv2-sgAAVS1-HepmCherry
Purpose: Expresses sgRNA targeting AAVS1 (non-targeting control sgRNA for mouse) and mCherry from hepatocyte-specific promoter
Depositing lab: Kristin Knouse. Depositing organization: Whitehead Institute for Biomedical Research. Publication: Genome-scale CRISPR screening in a single mouse liver. Keys HR, Knouse KA. Cell Genom. 2022 Dec 14;2(12):100217. doi: 10.1016/j.xgen.2022.100217. Epub 2022 Nov 15. PubMed 36643909.
Backbone
  Vector backbone: pLentiCRISPRv2-Stuffer-HepmCherry
  Backbone manufacturer: Knouse Lab
  Vector type: Mammalian Expression, Lentiviral, CRISPR
Growth in bacteria
  Bacterial resistance: Ampicillin, 100 μg/mL
  Growth temperature: 30°C
  Growth strain: NEB Stable
  Copy number: High Copy
Gene/Insert
  Gene/Insert name: mCherry
  gRNA/shRNA sequence: gGGGCCACTAGGGACAGGAT
  Species: M. musculus (mouse)
  Promoter: U6 for sgRNA and hepatocyte-specific promoter (HS-CRM8-TTRmin module from Chuah et al. Molecular Therapy 2014) for mCherry
  Cloning method: Restriction Enzyme; 5′ cloning site Unknown (unknown if destroyed)
Terms and licenses: Academic/Nonprofit Terms; Industry Terms: Not Available to Industry
How to cite: pLentiCRISPRv2-sgAAVS1-HepmCherry was a gift from Kristin Knouse (Addgene plasmid # 192827 ; http://n2t.net/addgene:192827 ; RRID:Addgene_192827)
